>Addgene plasmid #121258 | pUC57-Kan_BR32_00135781 | depositor full sequence | sequence record 231323 | pUC57-Kan_BR32_00135781 sequence 2845 bps
TCGCGCGTTTCGGTGATGACGGTGAAAACCTCTGACACATGCAGCTCCCGGAGACGGTCACAGCTTGTCT
GTAAGCGGATGCCGGGAGCAGACAAGCCCGTCAGGGCGCGTCAGCGGGTGTTGGCGGGTGTCGGGGCTGG
CTTAACTATGCGGCATCAGAGCAGATTGTACTGAGAGTGCACCATATGCGGTGTGAAATACCGCACAGAT
GCGTAAGGAGAAAATACCGCATCAGGCGCCATTCGCCATTCAGGCTGCGCAACTGTTGGGAAGGGCGATC
GGTGCGGGCCTCTTCGCTATTACGCCAGCTGGCGAAAGGGGGATGTGCTGCAAGGCGATTAAGTTGGGTA
ACGCCAGGGTTTTCCCAGTCACGACGTTGTAAAACGACGGCCAGTGAATTGACGCGTATTGGGATGGAAC
TTGGTCTCTAAGCTCAACATCTACCAGCATTTTGCAAAGAAAAAGTTGGATCACCACCAGAAACAATAGC
CAAACCACAAGATTCAGTACAAGAAACAGTAAATGGAGAAACAGTAACTTGTTTTTTAGTAACATCACAA
CAACCATTAGCAACATTAATACCAGAACCATTCAAAACATTAAATTTACAATTTTTCATTAGAGACCAAG
TTCCATCCCAATGGCGCGCCGAGCTTGGCTCGAGCATGGTCATAGCTGTTTCCTGTGTGAAATTGTTATC
CGCTCACAATTCCACACAACATACGAGCCGGAAGCATAAAGTGTAAAGCCTGGGGTGCCTAATGAGTGAG
CTAACTCACATTAATTGCGTTGCGCTCACTGCCCGCTTTCCAGTCGGGAAACCTGTCGTGCCAGCTGCAT
TAATGAATCGGCCAACGCGCGGGGAGAGGCGGTTTGCGTATTGGGCGCTCTTCCGCTTCCTCGCTCACTG
ACTCGCTGCGCTCGGTCGTTCGGCTGCGGCGAGCGGTATCAGCTCACTCAAAGGCGGTAATACGGTTATC
CACAGAATCAGGGGATAACGCAGGAAAGAACATGTGAGCAAAAGGCCAGCAAAAGGCCAGGAACCGTAAA
AAGGCCGCGTTGCTGGCGTTTTTCCATAGGCTCCGCCCCCCTGACGAGCATCACAAAAATCGACGCTCAA
GTCAGAGGTGGCGAAACCCGACAGGACTATAAAGATACCAGGCGTTTCCCCCTGGAAGCTCCCTCGTGCG
CTCTCCTGTTCCGACCCTGCCGCTTACCGGATACCTGTCCGCCTTTCTCCCTTCGGGAAGCGTGGCGCTT
TCTCATAGCTCACGCTGTAGGTATCTCAGTTCGGTGTAGGTCGTTCGCTCCAAGCTGGGCTGTGTGCACG
AACCCCCCGTTCAGCCCGACCGCTGCGCCTTATCCGGTAACTATCGTCTTGAGTCCAACCCGGTAAGACA
CGACTTATCGCCACTGGCAGCAGCCACTGGTAACAGGATTAGCAGAGCGAGGTATGTAGGCGGTGCTACA
GAGTTCTTGAAGTGGTGGCCTAACTACGGCTACACTAGAAGAACAGTATTTGGTATCTGCGCTCTGCTGA
AGCCAGTTACCTTCGGAAAAAGAGTTGGTAGCTCTTGATCCGGCAAACAAACCACCGCTGGTAGCGGTGG
TTTTTTTGTTTGCAAGCAGCAGATTACGCGCAGAAAAAAAGGATCTCAAGAAGATCCTTTGATCTTTTCT
ACGGGGTCTGACGCTCAGTGGAACGAAAACTCACGTTAAGGGATTTTGGTCATGAGATTATCAAAAAGGA
TCTTCACCTAGATCCTTTTAAATTAAAAATGAAGTTTTAAATCAATCTAAAGTATATATGAGTAAACTTG
GTCTGACAGTTAGAAAAACTCATCGAGCATCAAATGAAACTGCAATTTATTCATATCAGGATTATCAATA
CCATATTTTTGAAAAAGCCGTTTCTGTAATGAAGGAGAAAACTCACCGAGGCAGTTCCATAGGATGGCAA
GATCCTGGTATCGGTCTGCGATTCCGACTCGTCCAACATCAATACAACCTATTAATTTCCCCTCGTCAAA
AATAAGGTTATCAAGTGAGAAATCACCATGAGTGACGACTGAATCCGGTGAGAATGGCAAAAGTTTATGC
ATTTCTTTCCAGACTTGTTCAACAGGCCAGCCATTACGCTCGTCATCAAAATCACTCGCATCAACCAAAC
CGTTATTCATTCGTGATTGCGCCTGAGCGAGACGAAATACGCGATCGCTGTTAAAAGGACAATTACAAAC
AGGAATCGAATGCAACCGGCGCAGGAACACTGCCAGCGCATCAACAATATTTTCACCTGAATCAGGATAT
TCTTCTAATACCTGGAATGCTGTTTTCCCAGGGATCGCAGTGGTGAGTAACCATGCATCATCAGGAGTAC
GGATAAAATGCTTGATGGTCGGAAGAGGCATAAATTCCGTCAGCCAGTTTAGTCTGACCATCTCATCTGT
AACATCATTGGCAACGCTACCTTTGCCATGTTTCAGAAACAACTCTGGCGCATCGGGCTTCCCATACAAT
CGATAGATTGTCGCACCTGATTGCCCGACATTATCGCGAGCCCATTTATACCCATATAAATCAGCATCCA
TGTTGGAATTTAATCGCGGCCTAGAGCAAGACGTTTCCCGTTGAATATGGCTCATACTCTTCCTTTTTCA
ATATTATTGAAGCATTTATCAGGGTTATTGTCTCATGAGCGGATACATATTTGAATGTATTTAGAAAAAT
AAACAAATAGGGGTTCCGCGCACATTTCCCCGAAAAGTGCCACCTGACGTCTAAGAAACCATTATTATCA
TGACATTAACCTATAAAAATAGGCGTATCACGAGGCCCTTTCGTC
Features (pLannotate 1.2.2; 10 found; start..end, strand, type, name):
    137..236     +  misc_feature   bom (fragment): basis of mobility region from pBR322
    242..399     -  CDS            lacZα (fragment): LacZα fragment of β-galactosidase; lacZ fragment
    693..709     -  protein_bind   lac operator: The lac repressor binds to the lac operator to inhibit transcription in E. coli. This inhibition can be relieved by adding lactose or isopropyl-β-D-thiogalactopyranoside (IPTG). lac repressor encoded by lacI
    717..747     -  promoter       lac promoter: promoter for the E. coli lac operon
    762..783     -  protein_bind   CAP binding site: CAP binding activates transcription in the presence of cAMP. E. coli catabolite activator protein
    796..888     -  CDS            lacI (fragment): lac repressor; lacI; The lac repressor binds to the lac operator to inhibit transcription in E. coli. This inhibition can be relieved by adding lactose or isopropyl-β-D-thiogalactopyranoside (IPTG).
   1071..1659    -  rep_origin     ori: high-copy-number ColE1/pMB1/pBR322/pUC origin of replication
   1830..2645    -  CDS            KanR: aminoglycoside phosphotransferase; aph(3')-Ia; confers resistance to kanamycin in bacteria or G418 (Geneticin®) in eukaryotes
   2646..2750    -  promoter       AmpR promoter: bla
   2845..35      +  CDS            rop (fragment) (across the origin): Rop protein, which maintains plasmids at low copy number; rop
