[The description below was written by a language model from this plasmid's Addgene catalogue record and pLannotate feature annotations shown in this document.]
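Description:
pUC57-Kan_BR32_00135781 is a small, high-copy E. coli cloning plasmid that serves as a Level 0 Golden Gate module, the entry-level part in hierarchical Type IIS assembly schemes. It is built on the pUC57-Kan backbone (2,626 bp without insert; 2,845 bp in the deposited full sequence). The plasmid replicates from a ColE1/pUC-type origin and is selected with kanamycin through an aph(3')-Ia aminoglycoside phosphotransferase gene, which the annotation places downstream of the bla (AmpR) promoter. Short remnants of bom, rop and lacI are also annotated; these are backbone leftovers rather than functional units.

The insert, BR32_00135781, is listed as deriving from Magnaporthe oryzae (the species appears in the mutation field of the record) and comes from a clone collection of effectors of this fungus that share sequence and structural similarity across host-specific lineages. It was placed at the EcoRV site within the pUC57 cloning region, and the record does not say whether those sites survive. The feature table does not annotate the insert itself. However, an unannotated stretch of roughly 290 bp lies between the lacZα fragment and the lac operator, lac promoter and CAP binding site, which is consistent with the insert interrupting lacZα, the screening marker listed for the backbone. M13 forward and reverse primer sites flank this region for sequence verification.

The record does not state which Type IIS enzyme or overhangs define the module, nor any tags or a promoter intended for expression. The plasmid appears to be a storage and donor clone, from which the effector sequence can be assembled into higher-level Golden Gate expression constructs.
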