Addgene plasmid #121258: pUC57-Kan_BR32_00135781
Purpose: Level 0 Golden-Gate compatible vector
Depositing lab: Sophien Kamoun. Depositing organization: Sainsbury Laboratory, Norwich. Publication: A Clone Resource of Magnaporthe oryzae Effectors That Share Sequence and Structural Similarities Across Host-Specific Lineages. Petit-Houdenot Y, Langner T, Harant A, Win J, Kamoun S. Mol Plant Microbe Interact. 2020 Aug;33(8):1032-1035. doi: 10.1094/MPMI-03-20-0052-A. Epub 2020 Jun 22. PubMed 32460610.
Backbone
  Vector backbone: pUC57-Kan
  Backbone size w/o insert (bp): 2626
  Vector type: Golden Gate
  Selectable markers: lacZ
Growth in bacteria
  Bacterial resistance: Kanamycin, 50 μg/mL
  Growth temperature: 37°C
  Growth strain: DH5alpha
  Copy number: High Copy
Gene/Insert
  Gene/Insert name: BR32_00135781
  Mutation: Magnaporthe oryzae
  Cloning method: Restriction Enzyme; 5′ cloning site EcoRV (unknown if destroyed); 3′ cloning site EcoRV (unknown if destroyed)
  Sequencing primers: 5′ M13Fw; 3′ M13Rv
Terms and licenses: Academic/Nonprofit Terms; Industry Terms: Not Available to Industry
How to cite: pUC57-Kan_BR32_00135781 was a gift from Sophien Kamoun (Addgene plasmid # 121258 ; http://n2t.net/addgene:121258 ; RRID:Addgene_121258)
