>Addgene plasmid #121258 | pUC57-Kan_BR32_00135781 | depositor partial sequence | sequence record 230768 | BR32_00135781
TTGGTCTCTAATGAAAAATTGTAAATTTAATGTTTTGAATGGTTCTGGTATTAATGTTGCTAATGGTTGT
TGTGATGTTACTAAAAAACAAGTTACTGTTTCTCCATTTACTGTTTCTTGTACTGAATCTTGTGGTTTGG
CTATTGTTTCTGGTGGTGATCCAACTTTTTCTTTGCAAAATGCTGGTAGATGTTGAGCTTAGAGACCAA
