>Addgene plasmid #121258 | pUC57-Kan_BR32_00135781 | depositor partial sequence | sequence record 230769 | empty_vector
TCGCGCGTTTCGGTGATGACGGTGAAAACCTCTGACACATGCAGCTCCCGGAGACGGTCACAGCTTGTCT
GTAAGCGGATGCCGGGAGCAGACAAGCCCGTCAGGGCGCGTCAGCGGGTGTTGGCGGGTGTCGGGGCTGG
CTTAACTATGCGGCATCAGAGCAGATTGTACTGAGAGTGCACCATATGCGGTGTGAAATACCGCACAGAT
GCGTAAGGAGAAAATACCGCATCAGGCGCCATTCGCCATTCAGGCTGCGCAACTGTTGGGAAGGGCGATC
GGTGCGGGCCTCTTCGCTATTACGCCAGCTGGCGAAAGGGGGATGTGCTGCAAGGCGATTAAGTTGGGTA
ACGCCAGGGTTTTCCCAGTCACGACGTTGTAAAACGACGGCCAGTGAATTGACGCGTATTGGGATATCCC
AATGGCGCGCCGAGCTTGGCTCGAGCATGGTCATAGCTGTTTCCTGTGTGAAATTGTTATCCGCTCACAA
TTCCACACAACATACGAGCCGGAAGCATAAAGTGTAAAGCCTGGGGTGCCTAATGAGTGAGCTAACTCAC
ATTAATTGCGTTGCGCTCACTGCCCGCTTTCCAGTCGGGAAACCTGTCGTGCCAGCTGCATTAATGAATC
GGCCAACGCGCGGGGAGAGGCGGTTTGCGTATTGGGCGCTCTTCCGCTTCCTCGCTCACTGACTCGCTGC
GCTCGGTCGTTCGGCTGCGGCGAGCGGTATCAGCTCACTCAAAGGCGGTAATACGGTTATCCACAGAATC
AGGGGATAACGCAGGAAAGAACATGTGAGCAAAAGGCCAGCAAAAGGCCAGGAACCGTAAAAAGGCCGCG
TTGCTGGCGTTTTTCCATAGGCTCCGCCCCCCTGACGAGCATCACAAAAATCGACGCTCAAGTCAGAGGT
GGCGAAACCCGACAGGACTATAAAGATACCAGGCGTTTCCCCCTGGAAGCTCCCTCGTGCGCTCTCCTGT
TCCGACCCTGCCGCTTACCGGATACCTGTCCGCCTTTCTCCCTTCGGGAAGCGTGGCGCTTTCTCATAGC
TCACGCTGTAGGTATCTCAGTTCGGTGTAGGTCGTTCGCTCCAAGCTGGGCTGTGTGCACGAACCCCCCG
TTCAGCCCGACCGCTGCGCCTTATCCGGTAACTATCGTCTTGAGTCCAACCCGGTAAGACACGACTTATC
GCCACTGGCAGCAGCCACTGGTAACAGGATTAGCAGAGCGAGGTATGTAGGCGGTGCTACAGAGTTCTTG
AAGTGGTGGCCTAACTACGGCTACACTAGAAGAACAGTATTTGGTATCTGCGCTCTGCTGAAGCCAGTTA
CCTTCGGAAAAAGAGTTGGTAGCTCTTGATCCGGCAAACAAACCACCGCTGGTAGCGGTGGTTTTTTTGT
TTGCAAGCAGCAGATTACGCGCAGAAAAAAAGGATCTCAAGAAGATCCTTTGATCTTTTCTACGGGGTCT
GACGCTCAGTGGAACGAAAACTCACGTTAAGGGATTTTGGTCATGAGATTATCAAAAAGGATCTTCACCT
AGATCCTTTTAAATTAAAAATGAAGTTTTAAATCAATCTAAAGTATATATGAGTAAACTTGGTCTGACAG
TTAGAAAAACTCATCGAGCATCAAATGAAACTGCAATTTATTCATATCAGGATTATCAATACCATATTTT
TGAAAAAGCCGTTTCTGTAATGAAGGAGAAAACTCACCGAGGCAGTTCCATAGGATGGCAAGATCCTGGT
ATCGGTCTGCGATTCCGACTCGTCCAACATCAATACAACCTATTAATTTCCCCTCGTCAAAAATAAGGTT
ATCAAGTGAGAAATCACCATGAGTGACGACTGAATCCGGTGAGAATGGCAAAAGTTTATGCATTTCTTTC
CAGACTTGTTCAACAGGCCAGCCATTACGCTCGTCATCAAAATCACTCGCATCAACCAAACCGTTATTCA
TTCGTGATTGCGCCTGAGCGAGACGAAATACGCGATCGCTGTTAAAAGGACAATTACAAACAGGAATCGA
ATGCAACCGGCGCAGGAACACTGCCAGCGCATCAACAATATTTTCACCTGAATCAGGATATTCTTCTAAT
ACCTGGAATGCTGTTTTCCCAGGGATCGCAGTGGTGAGTAACCATGCATCATCAGGAGTACGGATAAAAT
GCTTGATGGTCGGAAGAGGCATAAATTCCGTCAGCCAGTTTAGTCTGACCATCTCATCTGTAACATCATT
GGCAACGCTACCTTTGCCATGTTTCAGAAACAACTCTGGCGCATCGGGCTTCCCATACAATCGATAGATT
GTCGCACCTGATTGCCCGACATTATCGCGAGCCCATTTATACCCATATAAATCAGCATCCATGTTGGAAT
TTAATCGCGGCCTAGAGCAAGACGTTTCCCGTTGAATATGGCTCATACTCTTCCTTTTTCAATATTATTG
AAGCATTTATCAGGGTTATTGTCTCATGAGCGGATACATATTTGAATGTATTTAGAAAAATAAACAAATA
GGGGTTCCGCGCACATTTCCCCGAAAAGTGCCACCTGACGTCTAAGAAACCATTATTATCATGACATTAA
CCTATAAAAATAGGCGTATCACGAGGCCCTTTCGTC
