>Addgene plasmid #121258 | pUC57-Kan_BR32_00135781 | addgene partial sequence | sequence record 237931 | M13-F20 5'-TGTAAAACGACGGCCAGT-3'
TTGGTCTCTAAGCTCAACATCTACCAGCATTTTGCAAAGAAAAAGTTGGATCACCACCAGAAACAATAGC
CAAACCACAAGATTCAGTACAAGAAACAGTAAATGGAGAAACAGTAACTTGTTTTTTAGTAACATCACAA
CAACCATTAGCAACATTAATACCAGAACCATTCAAAACATTAAATTTACAATTTTTCATTAGAGACCAAG
TTCCATCCCAATGGCGCGCCGAGCTTGGCTCGAGCATGGTCATAGCTGTTTCCTGTGTGAAATTGTTATC
CGCTCACAATTCCACACAACATACGAGCCGGAAGCATAAAGTGTAAAGCCTGGGGTGCCTAATGAGTGAG
CTAACTCACATTAATTGCGTTGCGCTCACTGCCCGCTTTCCAGTCGGGAAACCTGTCGTGCCAGCTGCAT
TAATGAATCGGCCAACGCGCGGGGAGAGGCGGTTTGCGTATTGGGCGCTCTTCCGCTTCCTCGCTCACTG
ACTCGCTGCGCTCGGTCGTTCGGCTGCGGCGAGCGGTATCAGCTCACTCAAAGGCGGTAATACGGTTATC
CACAGAATCAGGGGATAACGCAGGAAAGAACATGTGAGCAAAAGGCCAGCAAAAGGCCAGGAACCGTAAA
AAGGCCGCGTTGCTGGCGTTTTTCCATAGGCTCCGCCCCCCTGACGAGCATCACAAAAATCGACGCTCAA
GTCAGAGGTGGCGAAACCCGACAGGACTATAAAGATACCAGGCGTTTCCCCCTGGAAGCTCCCTCGTGCG
CTCTCCTGTTCCGACCCTGCCGCTTACCGGATACCTGTCCGCCTTTCTCCCTTCGGGAAGCGTGGCGCTT
TCTCATAGCTCACGCTGTAGGTATCTCAGTTCG
